Addgene plasmid #51836: pLPC-Flag-CHES1L
Purpose: encodes the long isoform of human CHES1 and a Flag tag
Depositing lab: Gerardo Ferbeyre. Depositing organization: University of Montreal. Publication: CHES1/FOXN3 regulates cell proliferation by repressing PIM2 and protein biosynthesis. Huot G, Vernier M, Bourdeau V, Doucet L, Saint-Germain E, Gaumont-Leclerc MF, Moro A, Ferbeyre G. Mol Biol Cell. 2014 Mar;25(5):554-65. doi: 10.1091/mbc.E13-02-0110. Epub 2014 Jan 8. PubMed 24403608.
Backbone
  Vector backbone: pLPC
  Vector type: Retroviral
  Selectable markers: Puromycin
Growth in bacteria
  Bacterial resistance: Ampicillin, 100 μg/mL
  Growth temperature: 37°C
  Growth strain: Top10
  Copy number: High Copy
Gene/Insert
  Gene/Insert name: CHES1 (alt name: FOXN3)
  Species: H. sapiens (human)
  Entrez Gene: FOXN3 (a.k.a. C14orf116, CHES1, PRO1635)
  Tag / fusion protein: Flag (N terminal on insert)
Terms and licenses: Academic/Nonprofit Terms; Industry Terms: Not Available to Industry
How to cite: pLPC-Flag-CHES1L was a gift from Gerardo Ferbeyre (Addgene plasmid # 51836 ; http://n2t.net/addgene:51836 ; RRID:Addgene_51836)
