[The description below was written by a language model from this plasmid's Addgene catalogue record.]
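Description:
pLPC-Flag-CHES1L is a retroviral expression plasmid built on the pLPC backbone that carries the long isoform of human CHES1, the forkhead-family gene now officially named FOXN3. The coding sequence is fused at its N terminus to a Flag epitope, so the expressed protein can be detected or immunoprecipitated with anti-Flag antibodies and told apart from the endogenous protein. In bacteria the plasmid is maintained at high copy number under ampicillin selection. In mammalian cells, a puromycin resistance marker allows enrichment of cells that have stably acquired the vector.

As a retroviral vector, the construct is meant to be introduced into a packaging cell line. There the region between the viral long terminal repeats is packaged into particles, which deliver the Flag-CHES1 cassette and the puromycin marker into dividing target cells for stable integration. No feature table is available, and the catalogue fields do not state which promoter drives the insert or the resistance gene. They also do not give the origin of replication, the cloning sites or the insert size, so these details cannot be confirmed from the record.

The stated purpose is simply to express the Flag-tagged long isoform of CHES1. The associated publication concerns regulation of cell proliferation by CHES1/FOXN3 through repression of PIM2 and protein biosynthesis. This suggests the plasmid serves for stable overexpression studies of how this transcription factor affects cell growth and its target genes. The name implies that a counterpart for another isoform may exist, but this record does not describe one.
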