>Addgene plasmid #51836 | pLPC-Flag-CHES1L | depositor partial sequence | sequence record 86651 | CHES1L
ATGGGTCCAGTCATGCCTCCCAGTAAGAAGCCAGAAAGCTCAGGAATTAGTGTCTCCAGTGGACTGAGTC
AGTGTTACGGGGGCAGCGGTTTCTCCAAGGCCCTTCAGGAAGACGATGACCTCGACTTTTCTCTGCCTGA
CATCCGATTAGAAGAGGGGGCCATGGAAGATGAAGAGCTGACCAACCTGAACTGGCTGCACGAGAGCAAG
AACTTGCTGAAGAGCTTTGGGGAGTCGGTCCTCAGGAGTGTCAGCCCCGTCCAGGACCTGGACGATGACA
CCCCCCCATCCCCTGCCCACTCTGACATGCCCTACGATGCCAGGCAGAACCCCAACTGCAAACCCCCCTA
CTCCTTCAGCTGCCTCATATTTATGGCCATCGAGGACTCTCCAACCAAGCGCCTGCCAGTGAAGGATATC
TACAACTGGATCTTGGAACATTTTCCGTATTTTGCAAATGCACCTACTGGGTGGAAAAACTCAGTGAGAC
ACAATTTATCATTGAATAAGTGTTTTAAGAAAGTGGACAAAGAGAGGAGTCAGAGTATTGGGAAAGGGTC
GTTGTGGTGCATAGACCCAGAGTATAGACAAAATCTAATTCAGGCTTTGAAAAAGACACCTTATCACCCA
CACCCACACGTGTTCAATACACCTCCCACCTGTCCTCAGGCATATCAAAGCACATCAGGTCCACCCATCT
GGCCGGGCAGTACCTTCTTCAAGAGAAATGGAGCCCTTCTCCAAGATCCTGACATTGATGCTGCCAGTGC
CATGATGCTTTTGAATACTCCCCCTGAGATACAAGCAGGTTTTCCTCCAGGAGTGATCCAAAATGGAGCG
CGGGTCCTGAGCCGAGGGCTGTTTCCTGGCGTGCGGCCGCTGCCAATCACTCCCATTGGGGTGACAGCGG
CCATGAGGAATGGCATCACCAGCTGCCGGATGCGGACTGAGAGTGAGCCATCTTGTGGCTCCCCAGTGGT
CAGCGGAGACCCCAAGGAGGATCACAACTACAGCAGTGCCAAGTCCTCCAACGCCCGGAGCACCTCGCCC
ACCAGCGACTCCATCTCCTCCTCCTCCTCCTCAGCCGACGACCACTATGAGTTTGCCACCAAGGGGAGCC
AGGAGGGCAGCGAGGGCAGCGAGGGGAGCTTCCGGAGCCACGAGAGCCCCAGCGACACGGAAGAGGACGA
CAGGAAGCACAGCCAGAAGGAGCCCAAGGATTCTCTGGGGGACAGCGGGTACGCATCCCAGCACAAGAAG
CGCCAGCACTTCGCCAAGGCCAGGAAGGTCCCCAGCGACACACTGCCCCTCAAAAAGAGACGCACCGAAA
AGCCCCCCGAGAGCGATGATGAGGAGATGAAAGAAGCGGCAGGGTCCCTCCTGCACTTAGCAGGGATCCG
GTCCTGTTTGAATAACATCACCAATCGGACGGCAAAGGGGCAGAAAGAGCAAAAGGAAACCACAAAAAAT
TAA
