>Addgene plasmid #51836 | pLPC-Flag-CHES1L | addgene partial sequence | sequence record 91887 | CMV-F 5'-CGCAAATGGGCGGTAGGCGTG-3'
TCTCTGGCTAACTAGAGAACCCACTGCTTACTGGCTTATCGAAATTAATACGACTCACTATAGGGAGACC
CAAGCTTGGTACCGAGCTCGGATCCACTAGTAACGGCCGCCAGTGTGCTGGAATTCGCCATGGACTACAA
AGACGATGACGACAAGGGCATGGGTCCAGTCATGCCTCCCAGTAAGAAGCCAGAAAGCTCAGGAATTAGT
GTCTCCAGTGGACTGAGTCAGTGTTACGGGGGCAGCGGTTTCTCCAAGGCCCTTCAGGAAGACGATGACC
TCGACTTTTCTCTGCCTGACATCCGATTAGAAGAGGGGGCCATGGAAGATGAAGAGCTGACCAACCTGAA
CTGGCTGCACGAGAGCAAGAACTTGCTGAAGAGCTTTGGGGAGTCGGTCCTCAGGAGTGTCAGCCCCGTC
CAGGACCTGGACGATGACACCCCCCCATCCCCTGCCCACTCTGACATGCCCTACGATGCCAGGCAGAACC
CCAACTGCAAACCCCCCTACTCCTTCAGCTGCCTCATATTTATGGCCATCGAGGACTCTCCAACCAAGCG
CCTGCCAGTGAAGGATATCTACAACTGGATCTTGGAACATTTTCCGTATTTTGCAAATGCACCTACTGGG
TGGAAAAACTCAGTGAGACACAATTTATCATTGAAT
