>Addgene plasmid #51836 | pLPC-Flag-CHES1L | addgene partial sequence | sequence record 91911 | pLPC-3 5'-CTTGCCAAACCTACAGGT-3'
AATAAAATCTTTTATTTTATCGGCCCTCTAGATGCATGCTCGAGTTAATTTTTTGTGGTTTCCTTTTGCT
CTTTCTGCCCCTTTGCCGTCCGATTGGTGATGTTATTCAAACAGGACCGGATCCCTGCTAAGTGCAGGAG
GGACCCTGCCGCTTCTTTCATCTCCTCATCATCGCTCTCGGGGGGCTTTTCGGTGCGTCTCTTTTTGAGG
GGCAGTGTGTCGCTGGGGACCTTCCTGGCCTTGGCGAAGTGCTGGCGCTTCTTGTGCTGGGATGCGTACC
CGCTGTCCCCCAGAGAATCCTTGGGCTCCTTCTGGCTGTGCTTCCTGTCGTCCTCTTCCGTGTCGCTGGG
GCTCTCGTGGCTCCGGAAGCTCCCCTCGCTGCCCTCGCTGCCCTCCTGGCTCCCCTTGGTGGCAAACTCA
TAGTGGTCGTCGGCTGAGGAGGAGGAGGAGGAGATGGAGTCGCTGGTGGGCGAGGTGCTCCGGGCGTTGG
AGGACTTGGCACTGCTGTAGTTGTGATCCTCCTTGGGGTCTCCGCTGACCACTGGGGAGCCACAAGATGG
CTCACTCTCAGTCCGCATCCGGCAGCTGGTGATGCCATTCCTCATGGCCGCTGTCACCCCAATGGGAGTG
ATTGGCAGCGGCCGCACGCCAGGAAACA
